Addgene plasmid #59330: pAAV-CAG-FLEX-splitTVA800
Purpose: Expresses splitTVA800
Depositing lab: Ian Wickersham. Depositing organization: Massachusetts Institute of Technology.
Backbone
  Vector backbone: pAAV
  Backbone manufacturer: Stratagene
  Backbone size w/o insert (bp): 5702
  Total vector size (bp): 6071
  Vector type: Mammalian Expression, AAV, Cre/Lox
Growth in bacteria
  Bacterial resistance: Ampicillin, 100 μg/mL
  Growth temperature: 37°C
  Growth strain: Stbl3
  Growth instructions: Stbl3 at 37C
  Copy number: High Copy
Gene/Insert
  Gene/Insert name: splitTVA800
  Species: Synthetic
  Insert size (bp): 369
  Promoter: CAG
  Cloning method: Unknown
  Sequencing primers: 5′ tgctaaccatgttcatgc; 3′ cagcgtatccacatagcg
Terms and licenses: Academic/Nonprofit Terms; Industry Terms: Not Available to Industry
How to cite: pAAV-CAG-FLEX-splitTVA800 was a gift from Ian Wickersham (Addgene plasmid # 59330 ; http://n2t.net/addgene:59330 ; RRID:Addgene_59330)
