[The description below was written by a language model from this plasmid's Addgene catalogue record, the feature table of its GenBank file and pLannotate feature annotations shown in this document.]
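Description:
pAAV-CAG-FLEX-splitTVA800 is an adeno-associated virus transfer plasmid built on the Stratagene pAAV backbone for Cre-dependent expression in mammalian cells. It is maintained in bacteria through a high-copy ColE1/pUC-type origin with ampicillin selection (beta-lactamase under its own promoter), and it also carries an f1/M13 phage origin. Two AAV2 inverted terminal repeats flank the expression cassette and define the segment that is replicated and packaged into recombinant AAV particles when helper functions are supplied. The catalogue lists a recombination-deficient strain, a common choice for preserving repeats such as the ITRs.

Between the ITRs, the composite CAG promoter (CMV immediate-early enhancer, chicken beta-actin promoter and a chimeric beta-actin/beta-globin intron) sits upstream of a FLEX (double-inverted lox) switch. The 369 bp synthetic insert, splitTVA800, lies in reverse orientation relative to the promoter and is bracketed by opposing pairs of loxP and lox2272 sites. These two site types are mutually incompatible. Cre therefore inverts the insert through one pair and then excises one site of the other pair, locking the coding sequence in the sense orientation, so expression occurs only in Cre-positive cells. Automated annotation matches the insert to a fragment of the avian receptor for subgroup A Rous sarcoma virus, which is TVA. The record does not explain what "split" refers to or whether a partner construct is required. A WPRE and a bovine growth hormone polyadenylation signal follow the switch to boost transcript stability and ensure 3' end processing.

The stated purpose is only expression of splitTVA800. TVA is generally used to make defined cells susceptible to EnvA-pseudotyped viruses. The two sequence records held for this plasmid differ slightly in length (6,058 versus 6,071 bp), mainly at the first ITR, but they agree on the architecture.
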