LOCUS       Exported 6058 bp ds-DNA circular SYN 12-MAY-2021
DEFINITION  Expresses splitTVA800.
ACCESSION   .
VERSION     .
KEYWORDS    pAAV-CAG-FLEX-splitTVA800
SOURCE      synthetic DNA construct
  ORGANISM  synthetic DNA construct
REFERENCE   1 (bases 1 to 6058)
  TITLE     Genetic Neuroengineering Group Plasmids
  JOURNAL   Unpublished
REFERENCE   2 (bases 1 to 6058)
  AUTHORS   .
  TITLE     Direct Submission
  JOURNAL   Exported May 12, 2021 from SnapGene Server 1.1.58
            http://www.snapgene.com
FEATURES             Location/Qualifiers
     source          1..6058
                     /organism="synthetic DNA construct"
                     /mol_type="other DNA"
     repeat_region   1..130
                     /label=AAV2 ITR (alternate)
                     /note="Functional equivalent of wild-type AAV2 ITR"
     enhancer        134..513
                     /label=CMV enhancer
                     /note="human cytomegalovirus immediate early enhancer"
     promoter        515..792
                     /label=chicken beta-actin promoter
     intron          793..1809
                     /label=chimeric intron
                     /note="chimera between introns from chicken beta-actin and
                     rabbit beta-globin"
     primer_bind     1733..1755
                     /label=pCAGGS-5
                     /note="Chimeric intron in CAG promoter, forward primer"
     primer_bind     1817..1836
                     /label=pCAG-F
                     /note="Rabbit beta-globin intron, for pCAG plasmids,
                     forward primer"
     regulatory      1871..1880
                     /regulatory_class="other"
                     /note="vertebrate consensus sequence for strong initiation
                     of translation (Kozak, 1987)"
     protein_bind    complement(1886..1919)
                     /label=loxP
                     /bound_moiety="Cre recombinase"
                     /note="Cre-mediated recombination occurs in the 8-bp core
                     sequence (GCATACAT)."
     protein_bind    complement(1970..2003)
                     /label=lox2272
                     /bound_moiety="Cre recombinase"
                     /note="Cre-mediated recombination occurs in the 8-bp core
                     sequence (GGATACTT). lox2272 sites are compatible with each
                     other, but incompatible with loxP or loxN sites (Lee and
                     Saito, 1988)."
     protein_bind    2380..2413
                     /label=loxP
                     /bound_moiety="Cre recombinase"
                     /note="Cre-mediated recombination occurs in the 8-bp core
                     sequence (GCATACAT)."
     protein_bind    2464..2497
                     /label=lox2272
                     /bound_moiety="Cre recombinase"
                     /note="Cre-mediated recombination occurs in the 8-bp core
                     sequence (GGATACTT). lox2272 sites are compatible with each
                     other, but incompatible with loxP or loxN sites (Lee and
                     Saito, 1988)."
     misc_feature    2499..3087
                     /label=WPRE
                     /note="woodchuck hepatitis virus posttranscriptional
                     regulatory element"
     primer_bind     complement(2552..2572)
                     /label=WPRE-R
                     /note="WPRE, reverse primer"
     CDS             complement(2970..2981)
                     /codon_start=1
                     /product="Factor Xa recognition and cleavage site"
                     /label=Factor Xa site
                     /translation="IEGR"
     polyA_signal    3095..3319
                     /label=bGH poly(A) signal
                     /note="bovine growth hormone polyadenylation signal"
     repeat_region   3321..3461
                     /label=AAV2 ITR
                     /note="inverted terminal repeat of adeno-associated virus
                     serotype 2"
     repeat_region   3321..3450
                     /label=AAV2 ITR
     rep_origin      3536..3991
                     /direction=RIGHT
                     /label=f1 ori
                     /note="f1 bacteriophage origin of replication; arrow
                     indicates direction of (+) strand synthesis"
     primer_bind     complement(3623..3642)
                     /label=F1ori-R
                     /note="F1 origin, reverse primer"
     primer_bind     3833..3854
                     /label=F1ori-F
                     /note="F1 origin, forward primer"
     primer_bind     complement(4008..4027)
                     /label=pRS-marker
                     /note="pRS vectors, use to sequence yeast selectable
                     marker"
     primer_bind     4127..4149
                     /label=pGEX 3'
                     /note="pGEX vectors, reverse primer"
     primer_bind     complement(4187..4205)
                     /label=pBRforEco
                     /note="pBR322 vectors, upsteam of EcoRI site, forward
                     primer"
     promoter        4273..4377
                     /gene="bla"
                     /label=AmpR promoter
     CDS             4378..5238
                     /codon_start=1
                     /gene="bla"
                     /product="beta-lactamase"
                     /label=AmpR
                     /note="confers resistance to ampicillin, carbenicillin, and
                     related antibiotics"
                     /translation="MSIQHFRVALIPFFAAFCLPVFAHPETLVKVKDAEDQLGARVGYI
                     ELDLNSGKILESFRPEERFPMMSTFKVLLCGAVLSRIDAGQEQLGRRIHYSQNDLVEYS
                     PVTEKHLTDGMTVRELCSAAITMSDNTAANLLLTTIGGPKELTAFLHNMGDHVTRLDRW
                     EPELNEAIPNDERDTTMPVAMATTLRKLLTGELLTLASRQQLIDWMEADKVAGPLLRSA
                     LPAGWFIADKSGAGERGSRGIIAALGPDGKPSRIVVIYTTGSQATMDERNRQIAEIGAS
                     LIKHW"
     primer_bind     complement(4596..4615)
                     /label=Amp-R
                     /note="Ampicillin resistance gene, reverse primer"
     rep_origin      5409..5997
                     /direction=RIGHT
                     /label=ori
                     /note="high-copy-number ColE1/pMB1/pBR322/pUC origin of
                     replication"
     primer_bind     5898..5917
                     /label=pBR322ori-F
                     /note="pBR322 origin, forward primer"
ORIGIN
        1 cctgcaggca gctgcgcgct cgctcgctca ctgaggccgc ccgggcgtcg ggcgaccttt
       61 ggtcgcccgg cctcagtgag cgagcgagcg cgcagagagg gagtggccaa ctccatcact
      121 aggggttcct gtcgacattg attattgact agttattaat agtaatcaat tacggggtca
      181 ttagttcata gcccatatat ggagttccgc gttacataac ttacggtaaa tggcccgcct
      241 ggctgaccgc ccaacgaccc ccgcccattg acgtcaataa tgacgtatgt tcccatagta
      301 acgccaatag ggactttcca ttgacgtcaa tgggtggagt atttacggta aactgcccac
      361 ttggcagtac atcaagtgta tcatatgcca agtacgcccc ctattgacgt caatgacggt
      421 aaatggcccg cctggcatta tgcccagtac atgaccttat gggactttcc tacttggcag
      481 tacatctacg tattagtcat cgctattacc atggtcgagg tgagccccac gttctgcttc
      541 actctcccca tctccccccc ctccccaccc ccaattttgt atttatttat tttttaatta
      601 ttttgtgcag cgatgggggc gggggggggg ggggggcgcg cgccaggcgg ggcggggcgg
      661 ggcgaggggc ggggcggggc gaggcggaga ggtgcggcgg cagccaatca gagcggcgcg
      721 ctccgaaagt ttccttttat ggcgaggcgg cggcggcggc ggccctataa aaagcgaagc
      781 gcgcggcggg cgggagtcgc tgcgcgctgc cttcgccccg tgccccgctc cgccgccgcc
      841 tcgcgccgcc cgccccggct ctgactgacc gcgttactcc cacaggtgag cgggcgggac
      901 ggcccttctc ctccgggctg taattagcgc ttggtttaat gacggcttgt ttcttttctg
      961 tggctgcgtg aaagccttga ggggctccgg gagggccctt tgtgcggggg gagcggctcg
     1021 gggggtgcgt gcgtgtgtgt gtgcgtgggg agcgccgcgt gcggctccgc gctgcccggc
     1081 ggctgtgagc gctgcgggcg cggcgcgggg ctttgtgcgc tccgcagtgt gcgcgagggg
     1141 agcgcggccg ggggcggtgc cccgcggtgc ggggggggct gcgaggggaa caaaggctgc
     1201 gtgcggggtg tgtgcgtggg ggggtgagca gggggtgtgg gcgcgtcggt cgggctgcaa
     1261 ccccccctgc acccccctcc ccgagttgct gagcacggcc cggcttcggg tgcggggctc
     1321 cgtacggggc gtggcgcggg gctcgccgtg ccgggcgggg ggtggcggca ggtgggggtg
     1381 ccgggcgggg cggggccgcc tcgggccggg gagggctcgg gggaggggcg cggcggcccc
     1441 cggagcgccg gcggctgtcg aggcgcggcg agccgcagcc attgcctttt atggtaatcg
     1501 tgcgagaggg cgcagggact tcctttgtcc caaatctgtg cggagccgaa atctgggagg
     1561 cgccgccgca ccccctctag cgggcgcggg gcgaagcggt gcggcgccgg caggaaggaa
     1621 atgggcgggg agggccttcg tgcgtcgccg cgccgccgtc cccttctccc tctccagcct
     1681 cggggctgtc cgcgggggga cggctgcctt cgggggggac ggggcagggc ggggttcggc
     1741 ttctggcgtg tgaccggcgg ctctagagcc tctgctaacc atgttcatgc cttcttcttt
     1801 ttcctacagc tcctgggcaa cgtgctggtt attgtgctgt ctcatcattt tggcaaagaa
     1861 ttccggagcc gccaccatgg ttaatataac ttcgtataat gtatgctata cgaagttatg
     1921 cagaatggta gctggattgt agctgctatt agcaatatga aacctcttaa taacttcgta
     1981 taaagtatcc tatacgaagt tatggcgcgc cctatcagtc ccatctcacc agctcacagc
     2041 aaaagatccc tgcagtgatc agcatccaca tgcggccgtg attcctggct ggcagagcac
     2101 gtccaggagc agggacagtg ggagcctctg tgccgttgtc cgtgggcacc gcgggggtcg
     2161 cgctggtccc gcagccccac tcgtcccgcc cgtcgtcgca gtcggggtgt ccgtcgcaca
     2221 gccagtcctg cgggtaacac tccccgtggg caccgggcgg ctccgagcag cggaactgac
     2281 cgggggggca acgggacaaa gaaccgttac cggacccgtt accggtcacg ttaccgggca
     2341 gcagcagcag cagcagcgcg ggcagcagcc gcgcacctaa taacttcgta tagcatacat
     2401 tatacgaagt tatttgcctt aacccagaaa ttatcactgt tattctttag aatggtgcaa
     2461 agaataactt cgtataggat actttatacg aagttatgaa tcaacctctg gattacaaaa
     2521 tttgtgaaag attgactggt attcttaact atgttgctcc ttttacgcta tgtggatacg
     2581 ctgctttaat gcctttgtat catgctattg cttcccgtat ggctttcatt ttctcctcct
     2641 tgtataaatc ctggttgctg tctctttatg aggagttgtg gcccgttgtc aggcaacgtg
     2701 gcgtggtgtg cactgtgttt gctgacgcaa cccccactgg ttggggcatt gccaccacct
     2761 gtcagctcct ttccgggact ttcgctttcc ccctccctat tgccacggcg gaactcatcg
     2821 ccgcctgcct tgcccgctgc tggacagggg ctcggctgtt gggcactgac aattccgtgg
     2881 tgttgtcggg gaagctgacg tcctttccat ggctgctcgc ctgtgttgcc acctggattc
     2941 tgcgcgggac gtccttctgc tacgtccctt cggccctcaa tccagcggac cttccttccc
     3001 gcggcctgct gccggctctg cggcctcttc cgcgtcttcg ccttcgccct cagacgagtc
     3061 ggatctccct ttgggccgcc tccccgcctg gatcctgtgc cttctagttg ccagccatct
     3121 gttgtttgcc cctcccccgt gccttccttg accctggaag gtgccactcc cactgtcctt
     3181 tcctaataaa atgaggaaat tgcatcgcat tgtctgagta ggtgtcattc tattctgggg
     3241 ggtggggtgg ggcaggacag caagggggag gattgggaag acaatagcag gcatgctggg
     3301 gatgcggtgg gctctatggc aggaacccct agtgatggag ttggccactc cctctctgcg
     3361 cgctcgctcg ctcactgagg ccgggcgacc aaaggtcgcc cgacgcccgg gctttgcccg
     3421 ggcggcctca gtgagcgagc gagcgcgcag ctgcctgcag gggcgcctga tgcggtattt
     3481 tctccttacg catctgtgcg gtatttcaca ccgcatannn nnnnnnnnnn nnnnnnnnnn
     3541 nnnnnnnnnn nnnnnnnnnn nnnnnnnnnn nnnnnnnnnn nnnnnnnnnn nnnnnnnnnn
     3601 nnnnnnnnnn nntnnnnnnn nnnnnnnnnn nnnnnnnnnn nnnnnnnnnn nnnnnnnnnc
     3661 nnnnnnnnnn nnnnnnnnnn nnnnnnnnnn nnnnnnnnnn nnnnnnnnnn nnnnnnnnnn
     3721 nnnnnnnnnn nnnnnnnnnn nnnnnnnnnn nnnnnnnnnn nnnnnnnnnn nnnnnnnnnn
     3781 nnnnnnnnnn nnnnnnnnnn ncctttgacg ttggagtcca cgttctttaa tagtggactc
     3841 ttgttccaaa ctggaacaac actcaactct atctcgggct attcttttga tttataaggg
     3901 attttgccga tttcggtcta ttggttaaaa aatgagctga tttaacaaaa atttaacgcg
     3961 aattttaaca aaatattaac gtttacaatt ttatggtgca ctctcagtac aatctgctct
     4021 gatgccgcat agttaagcca gccccgacac ccgccaacac ccgctgacgc gccctgacgg
     4081 gcttgtctgc tcccggcatc cgcttacaga caagctgtga ccgtctccgg gagctgcatg
     4141 tgtcagaggt tttcaccgtc atcaccgaaa cgcgcgagac gaaagggcct cgtgatacgc
     4201 ctatttttat aggttaatgt catgataata atggtttctt agacgtcagg tggcactttt
     4261 cggggaaatg tgcgcggaac ccctatttgt ttatttttct aaatacattc aaatatgtat
     4321 ccgctcatga gacaataacc ctgataaatg cttcaataat attgaaaaag gaagagtatg
     4381 agtattcaac atttccgtgt cgcccttatt cccttttttg cggcattttg ccttcctgtt
     4441 tttgctcacc cagaaacgct ggtgaaagta aaagatgctg aagatcagtt gggtgcacga
     4501 gtgggttaca tcgaactgga tctcaacagc ggtaagatcc ttgagagttt tcgccccgaa
     4561 gaacgttttc caatgatgag cacttttaaa gttctgctat gtggcgcggt attatcccgt
     4621 attgacgccg ggcaagagca actcggtcgc cgcatacact attctcagaa tgacttggtt
     4681 gagtactcac cagtcacaga aaagcatctt acggatggca tgacagtaag agaattatgc
     4741 agtgctgcca taaccatgag tgataacact gcggccaact tacttctgac aacgatcgga
     4801 ggaccgaagg agctaaccgc ttttttgcac aacatggggg atcatgtaac tcgccttgat
     4861 cgttgggaac cggagctgaa tgaagccata ccaaacgacg agcgtgacac cacgatgcct
     4921 gtagcaatgg caacaacgtt gcgcaaacta ttaactggcg aactacttac tctagcttcc
     4981 cggcaacaat taatagactg gatggaggcg gataaagttg caggaccact tctgcgctcg
     5041 gcccttccgg ctggctggtt tattgctgat aaatctggag ccggtgagcg tgggtctcgc
     5101 ggtatcattg cagcactggg gccagatggt aagccctccc gtatcgtagt tatctacacg
     5161 acggggagtc aggcaactat ggatgaacga aatagacaga tcgctgagat aggtgcctca
     5221 ctgattaagc attggtaact gtcagaccaa gtttactcat atatacttta gattgattta
     5281 aaacttcatt tttaatttaa aaggatctag gtgaagatcc tttttgataa tctcatgacc
     5341 aaaatccctt aacgtgagtt ttcgttccac tgagcgtcag accccgtaga aaagatcaaa
     5401 ggatcttctt gagatccttt ttttctgcgc gtaatctgct gcttgcaaac aaaaaaacca
     5461 ccgctaccag cggtggtttg tttgccggat caagagctac caactctttt tccgaaggta
     5521 actggcttca gcagagcgca gataccaaat actgttcttc tagtgtagcc gtagttaggc
     5581 caccacttca agaactctgt agcaccgcct acatacctcg ctctgctaat cctgttacca
     5641 gtggctgctg ccagtggcga taagtcgtgt cttaccgggt tggactcaag acgatagtta
     5701 ccggataagg cgcagcggtc gggctgaacg gggggttcgt gcacacagcc cagcttggag
     5761 cgaacgacct acaccgaact gagataccta cagcgtgagc tatgagaaag cgccacgctt
     5821 cccgaaggga gaaaggcgga caggtatccg gtaagcggca gggtcggaac aggagagcgc
     5881 acgagggagc ttccaggggg aaacgcctgg tatctttata gtcctgtcgg gtttcgccac
     5941 ctctgacttg agcgtcgatt tttgtgatgc tcgtcagggg ggcggagcct atggaaaaac
     6001 gccagcaacg cggccttttt acggttcctg gccttttgct ggccttttgc tcacatgt
//
