Features (pLannotate 1.2.2; 22 found; start..end, strand, type, name):
      1..141     -  repeat_region  AAV2 ITR: inverted terminal repeat of adeno-associated virus serotype 2 inverted
    145..524     +  enhancer       CMV enhancer: human cytomegalovirus immediate early enhancer
    526..803     +  promoter       chicken β-actin promoter: No description available
    805..1822    +  intron         chimeric intron: chimera between introns from chicken β-actin and rabbit β-globin
   1820..1876    +  CDS            HBB (fragment): HBB_LEPEU - Experimental evidence at protein level: Swiss-Prot protein existence level 1. Involved in oxygen transport from the lung to the various peripheral tissues. From Lepus europaeus (European hare).
   1899..1932    -  protein_bind   loxP: Cre-mediated recombination occurs in the 8-bp core sequence (GCATACAT). Cre recombinase
   1933..1982    -  intron         β-globin intron (fragment): internally truncated intron from human β-globin
   1983..2016    -  protein_bind   lox2272: Cre-mediated recombination occurs in the 8-bp core sequence (GGATACTT). lox2272 sites are compatible with each other, but incompatible with loxP or loxN sites (Lee and Saito, 1988). Cre recombinase
   2049..2387    -  CDS            RSVR_COTJA (fragment): Experimental evidence at protein level: Swiss-Prot protein existence level 1. Responsible for susceptibility to the retrovirus subgroup A Rous sarcoma virus. From Coturnix japonica (Japanese quail) (Coturnix coturnix japonica).
   2393..2426    +  protein_bind   loxP: Cre-mediated recombination occurs in the 8-bp core sequence (GCATACAT). Cre recombinase
   2427..2476    -  intron         β-globin intron (fragment): internally truncated intron from human β-globin
   2477..2510    +  protein_bind   lox2272: Cre-mediated recombination occurs in the 8-bp core sequence (GGATACTT). lox2272 sites are compatible with each other, but incompatible with loxP or loxN sites (Lee and Saito, 1988). Cre recombinase
   2512..3100    +  misc_feature   WPRE: woodchuck hepatitis virus posttranscriptional regulatory element
   3108..3332    +  polyA_signal   bGH poly(A) signal: bovine growth hormone polyadenylation signal
   3334..3474    +  repeat_region  AAV2 ITR: inverted terminal repeat of adeno-associated virus serotype 2 inverted
   3479..3530    -  misc_feature   bom (fragment): basis of mobility region from pBR322
   3549..3929    +  rep_origin     M13 ori (sequence partly withheld): M13 bacteriophage origin of replication; arrow indicates direction of (+) strand synthesis
   4005..4054    -  misc_feature   bom (fragment): basis of mobility region from pBR322
   4156..4191    -  CDS            rop (fragment): Rop protein, which maintains plasmids at low copy number; rop
   4286..4390    +  promoter       AmpR promoter: bla
   4391..5251    +  CDS            AmpR: β-lactamase; bla; confers resistance to ampicillin, carbenicillin, and related antibiotics
   5422..6010    +  rep_origin     ori: high-copy-number ColE1/pMB1/pBR322/pUC origin of replication
>Addgene plasmid #59330 | pAAV-CAG-FLEX-splitTVA800 | depositor full sequence | sequence record 92026 | pAAV-CAG-FLEX-splitTVA800 sequence 6071 bps
CCTGCAGGCAGCTGCGCGCTCGCTCGCTCACTGAGGCCGCCCGGGCAAAGCCCGGGCGTCGGGCGACCTT
TGGTCGCCCGGCCTCAGTGAGCGAGCGAGCGCGCAGAGAGGGAGTGGCCAACTCCATCACTAGGGGTTCC
TGTCGACATTGATTATTGACTAGTTATTAATAGTAATCAATTACGGGGTCATTAGTTCATAGCCCATATA
TGGAGTTCCGCGTTACATAACTTACGGTAAATGGCCCGCCTGGCTGACCGCCCAACGACCCCCGCCCATT
GACGTCAATAATGACGTATGTTCCCATAGTAACGCCAATAGGGACTTTCCATTGACGTCAATGGGTGGAG
TATTTACGGTAAACTGCCCACTTGGCAGTACATCAAGTGTATCATATGCCAAGTACGCCCCCTATTGACG
TCAATGACGGTAAATGGCCCGCCTGGCATTATGCCCAGTACATGACCTTATGGGACTTTCCTACTTGGCA
GTACATCTACGTATTAGTCATCGCTATTACCATGGTCGAGGTGAGCCCCACGTTCTGCTTCACTCTCCCC
ATCTCCCCCCCCTCCCCACCCCCAATTTTGTATTTATTTATTTTTTAATTATTTTGTGCAGCGATGGGGG
CGGGGGGGGGGGGGGGGCGCGCGCCAGGCGGGGCGGGGCGGGGCGAGGGGCGGGGCGGGGCGAGGCGGAG
AGGTGCGGCGGCAGCCAATCAGAGCGGCGCGCTCCGAAAGTTTCCTTTTATGGCGAGGCGGCGGCGGCGG
CGGCCCTATAAAAAGCGAAGCGCGCGGCGGGCGGGGAGTCGCTGCGACGCTGCCTTCGCCCCGTGCCCCG
CTCCGCCGCCGCCTCGCGCCGCCCGCCCCGGCTCTGACTGACCGCGTTACTCCCACAGGTGAGCGGGCGG
GACGGCCCTTCTCCTCCGGGCTGTAATTAGCGCTTGGTTTAATGACGGCTTGTTTCTTTTCTGTGGCTGC
GTGAAAGCCTTGAGGGGCTCCGGGAGGGCCCTTTGTGCGGGGGGAGCGGCTCGGGGGGTGCGTGCGTGTG
TGTGTGCGTGGGGAGCGCCGCGTGCGGCTCCGCGCTGCCCGGCGGCTGTGAGCGCTGCGGGCGCGGCGCG
GGGCTTTGTGCGCTCCGCAGTGTGCGCGAGGGGAGCGCGGCCGGGGGCGGTGCCCCGCGGTGCGGGGGGG
GCTGCGAGGGGAACAAAGGCTGCGTGCGGGGTGTGTGCGTGGGGGGGTGAGCAGGGGGTGTGGGCGCGTC
GGTCGGGCTGCAACCCCCCCTGCACCCCCCTCCCCGAGTTGCTGAGCACGGCCCGGCTTCGGGTGCGGGG
CTCCGTACGGGGCGTGGCGCGGGGCTCGCCGTGCCGGGCGGGGGGTGGCGGCAGGTGGGGGTGCCGGGCG
GGGCGGGGCCGCCTCGGGCCGGGGAGGGCTCGGGGGAGGGGCGCGGCGGCCCCCGGAGCGCCGGCGGCTG
TCGAGGCGCGGCGAGCCGCAGCCATTGCCTTTTATGGTAATCGTGCGAGAGGGCGCAGGGACTTCCTTTG
TCCCAAATCTGTGCGGAGCCGAAATCTGGGAGGCGCCGCCGCACCCCCTCTAGCGGGCGCGGGGCGAAGC
GGTGCGGCGCCGGCAGGAAGGAAATGGGCGGGGAGGGCCTTCGTGCGTCGCCGCGCCGCCGTCCCCTTCT
CCCTCTCCAGCCTCGGGGCTGTCCGCGGGGGGACGGCTGCCTTCGGGGGGGACGGGGCAGGGCGGGGTTC
GGCTTCTGGCGTGTGACCGGCGGCTCTAGAGCCTCTGCTAACCATGTTCATGCCTTCTTCTTTTTCCTAC
AGCTCCTGGGCAACGTGCTGGTTATTGTGCTGTCTCATCATTTTGGCAAAGAATTCCGGAGCCGCCACCA
TGGTTAATATAACTTCGTATAATGTATGCTATACGAAGTTATGCAGAATGGTAGCTGGATTGTAGCTGCT
ATTAGCAATATGAAACCTCTTAATAACTTCGTATAAAGTATCCTATACGAAGTTATGGCGCGCCCTATCA
GTCCCATCTCACCAGCTCACAGCAAAAGATCCCTGCAGTGATCAGCATCCACATGCGGCCGTGATTCCTG
GCTGGCAGAGCACGTCCAGGAGCAGGGACAGTGGGAGCCTCTGTGCCGTTGTCCGTGGGCACCGCGGGGG
TCGCGCTGGTCCCGCAGCCCCACTCGTCCCGCCCGTCGTCGCAGTCGGGGTGTCCGTCGCACAGCCAGTC
CTGCGGGTAACACTCCCCGTGGGCACCGGGCGGCTCCGAGCAGCGGAACTGACCGGGGGGGCAACGGGAC
AAAGAACCGTTACCGGACCCGTTACCGGTCACGTTACCGGGCAGCAGCAGCAGCAGCAGCGCGGGCAGCA
GCCGCGCACCTAATAACTTCGTATAGCATACATTATACGAAGTTATTTGCCTTAACCCAGAAATTATCAC
TGTTATTCTTTAGAATGGTGCAAAGAATAACTTCGTATAGGATACTTTATACGAAGTTATGAATCAACCT
CTGGATTACAAAATTTGTGAAAGATTGACTGGTATTCTTAACTATGTTGCTCCTTTTACGCTATGTGGAT
ACGCTGCTTTAATGCCTTTGTATCATGCTATTGCTTCCCGTATGGCTTTCATTTTCTCCTCCTTGTATAA
ATCCTGGTTGCTGTCTCTTTATGAGGAGTTGTGGCCCGTTGTCAGGCAACGTGGCGTGGTGTGCACTGTG
TTTGCTGACGCAACCCCCACTGGTTGGGGCATTGCCACCACCTGTCAGCTCCTTTCCGGGACTTTCGCTT
TCCCCCTCCCTATTGCCACGGCGGAACTCATCGCCGCCTGCCTTGCCCGCTGCTGGACAGGGGCTCGGCT
GTTGGGCACTGACAATTCCGTGGTGTTGTCGGGGAAGCTGACGTCCTTTCCATGGCTGCTCGCCTGTGTT
GCCACCTGGATTCTGCGCGGGACGTCCTTCTGCTACGTCCCTTCGGCCCTCAATCCAGCGGACCTTCCTT
CCCGCGGCCTGCTGCCGGCTCTGCGGCCTCTTCCGCGTCTTCGCCTTCGCCCTCAGACGAGTCGGATCTC
CCTTTGGGCCGCCTCCCCGCCTGGATCCTGTGCCTTCTAGTTGCCAGCCATCTGTTGTTTGCCCCTCCCC
CGTGCCTTCCTTGACCCTGGAAGGTGCCACTCCCACTGTCCTTTCCTAATAAAATGAGGAAATTGCATCG
CATTGTCTGAGTAGGTGTCATTCTATTCTGGGGGGTGGGGTGGGGCAGGACAGCAAGGGGGAGGATTGGG
AAGACAATAGCAGGCATGCTGGGGATGCGGTGGGCTCTATGGCAGGAACCCCTAGTGATGGAGTTGGCCA
CTCCCTCTCTGCGCGCTCGCTCGCTCACTGAGGCCGGGCGACCAAAGGTCGCCCGACGCCCGGGCTTTGC
CCGGGCGGCCTCAGTGAGCGAGCGAGCGCGCAGCTGCCTGCAGGGGCGCCTGATGCGGTATTTTCTCCTT
ACGCATCTGTGCGGTATTTCACACCGCATA
[142 nt withheld, positions 3531-3672]
C
[141 nt withheld, positions 3674-3814]
CCTTTGACGTTGGAGTCCACGTTCTTTAATAGTGGACTCTTGTTCCAAACTGGAACAACACTCAACCCTA
TCTCGGGCTATTCTTTTGATTTATAAGGGATTTTGCCGATTTCGGCCTATTGGTTAAAAAATGAGCTGAT
TTAACAAAAATTTAACGCGAATTTTAACAAAATATTAACGTTTACAATTTTATGGTGCACTCTCAGTACA
ATCTGCTCTGATGCCGCATAGTTAAGCCAGCCCCGACACCCGCCAACACCCGCTGACGCGCCCTGACGGG
CTTGTCTGCTCCCGGCATCCGCTTACAGACAAGCTGTGACCGTCTCCGGGAGCTGCATGTGTCAGAGGTT
TTCACCGTCATCACCGAAACGCGCGAGACGAAAGGGCCTCGTGATACGCCTATTTTTATAGGTTAATGTC
ATGATAATAATGGTTTCTTAGACGTCAGGTGGCACTTTTCGGGGAAATGTGCGCGGAACCCCTATTTGTT
TATTTTTCTAAATACATTCAAATATGTATCCGCTCATGAGACAATAACCCTGATAAATGCTTCAATAATA
TTGAAAAAGGAAGAGTATGAGTATTCAACATTTCCGTGTCGCCCTTATTCCCTTTTTTGCGGCATTTTGC
CTTCCTGTTTTTGCTCACCCAGAAACGCTGGTGAAAGTAAAAGATGCTGAAGATCAGTTGGGTGCACGAG
TGGGTTACATCGAACTGGATCTCAACAGCGGTAAGATCCTTGAGAGTTTTCGCCCCGAAGAACGTTTTCC
AATGATGAGCACTTTTAAAGTTCTGCTATGTGGCGCGGTATTATCCCGTATTGACGCCGGGCAAGAGCAA
CTCGGTCGCCGCATACACTATTCTCAGAATGACTTGGTTGAGTACTCACCAGTCACAGAAAAGCATCTTA
CGGATGGCATGACAGTAAGAGAATTATGCAGTGCTGCCATAACCATGAGTGATAACACTGCGGCCAACTT
ACTTCTGACAACGATCGGAGGACCGAAGGAGCTAACCGCTTTTTTGCACAACATGGGGGATCATGTAACT
CGCCTTGATCGTTGGGAACCGGAGCTGAATGAAGCCATACCAAACGACGAGCGTGACACCACGATGCCTG
TAGCAATGGCAACAACGTTGCGCAAACTATTAACTGGCGAACTACTTACTCTAGCTTCCCGGCAACAATT
AATAGACTGGATGGAGGCGGATAAAGTTGCAGGACCACTTCTGCGCTCGGCCCTTCCGGCTGGCTGGTTT
ATTGCTGATAAATCTGGAGCCGGTGAGCGTGGGTCTCGCGGTATCATTGCAGCACTGGGGCCAGATGGTA
AGCCCTCCCGTATCGTAGTTATCTACACGACGGGGAGTCAGGCAACTATGGATGAACGAAATAGACAGAT
CGCTGAGATAGGTGCCTCACTGATTAAGCATTGGTAACTGTCAGACCAAGTTTACTCATATATACTTTAG
ATTGATTTAAAACTTCATTTTTAATTTAAAAGGATCTAGGTGAAGATCCTTTTTGATAATCTCATGACCA
AAATCCCTTAACGTGAGTTTTCGTTCCACTGAGCGTCAGACCCCGTAGAAAAGATCAAAGGATCTTCTTG
AGATCCTTTTTTTCTGCGCGTAATCTGCTGCTTGCAAACAAAAAAACCACCGCTACCAGCGGTGGTTTGT
TTGCCGGATCAAGAGCTACCAACTCTTTTTCCGAAGGTAACTGGCTTCAGCAGAGCGCAGATACCAAATA
CTGTCCTTCTAGTGTAGCCGTAGTTAGGCCACCACTTCAAGAACTCTGTAGCACCGCCTACATACCTCGC
TCTGCTAATCCTGTTACCAGTGGCTGCTGCCAGTGGCGATAAGTCGTGTCTTACCGGGTTGGACTCAAGA
CGATAGTTACCGGATAAGGCGCAGCGGTCGGGCTGAACGGGGGGTTCGTGCACACAGCCCAGCTTGGAGC
GAACGACCTACACCGAACTGAGATACCTACAGCGTGAGCTATGAGAAAGCGCCACGCTTCCCGAAGGGAG
AAAGGCGGACAGGTATCCGGTAAGCGGCAGGGTCGGAACAGGAGAGCGCACGAGGGAGCTTCCAGGGGGA
AACGCCTGGTATCTTTATAGTCCTGTCGGGTTTCGCCACCTCTGACTTGAGCGTCGATTTTTGTGATGCT
CGTCAGGGGGGCGGAGCCTATGGAAAAACGCCAGCAACGCGGCCTTTTTACGGTTCCTGGCCTTTTGCTG
GCCTTTTGCTCACATGT
