>Addgene plasmid #59330 | pAAV-CAG-FLEX-splitTVA800 | addgene partial sequence | sequence record 95906 | pCX-8097F 5'-GCGAGCCGCAGCCATTGCCTTTTA-3'
TCTAGCGGGCGCGGGGCGAAGCGGTGCGGCGCCGGCAGGAAGGAAATGGGCGGGGAGGGCCTTCGTGCGT
CGCCGCGCCGCCGTCCCCTTCTCCCTCTCCAGCCTCGGGGCTGTCCGCGGGGGGACGGCTGCCTTCGGGG
GGGACGGGGCAGGGCGGGGTTCGGCTTCTGGCGTGTGACCGGCGGCTCTAGAGCCTCTGCTAACCATGTT
CATGCCTTCTTCTTTTTCCTACAGCTCCTGGGCAACGTGCTGGTTATTGTGCTGTCTCATCATTTTGGCA
AA
