>Addgene plasmid #59330 | pAAV-CAG-FLEX-splitTVA800 | addgene partial sequence | sequence record 95928 | Futet-R 5'-CAAAGGCATTAAAGCAGCGT-3'
TATCCTATACGAAGTTATTCTTTGCACCATTCTAAAGAATAACAGTGATAATTTCTGGGTTAAGGCAAAT
AACTTCGTATAATGTATGCTATACGAAGTTATTAGGTGCGCGGCTGCTGCCCGCGCTGCTGCTGCTGCTG
CTGCCCGGTAACGTGACCGGTAACGGGTCCGGTAACGGTTCTTTGTCCCGTTGCCCCCCCGGTCAGTTCC
GCTGCTCGGAGCCGCCCGGTGCCCACGGGGAGTGTTACCCGCAGGACTGGCTGTGCGACGGACACCCCGA
CTGCGACGACGGGCGGGACGAGTGGGGCTGCGGGACCAGCGCGACCCCCGCGGTGCCCACGGACAACGGC
ACAGAGGCTCCCACTGTCCCTGCTCCTGGACGTGCTCTGCCAGCCAGGAATCACGGCCGCATGTGGATGC
TGATCACTGCA
