>Addgene plasmid #59330 | pAAV-CAG-FLEX-splitTVA800 | addgene partial sequence | sequence record 97558 | pTriExUP 5'-GGTTATTGTGCTGTCTCATCA-3'
ATATAACTTCGTATAATGTATGCTATACGAAGTTATGCAGAATGGTAGCTGGATTGTAGCTGCTATTAGC
AATATGAAACCTCTTAATAACTTCGTATAAAGTATCCTATACGAAGTTATGGCGCGCCCTATCAGTCCCA
TCTCACCAGCTCACAGCAAAAGATCCCTGCAGTGATCAGCATCCACATGCGGCCGTGATTCCTGGCTGGC
AGAGCACGTCCAGGAGCAGGGACAGTGGGAGCCTCTGTGCCGTTGTCCGTGGGCACCGCGGGGGTCGCGC
TGGTCCCGCAGCCCCACTCGTCCCGCCCGTCGTCGCAGTCGGGGTGTCCGTCGCACAGCCAGTCCTGCGG
GTAACACTCCCCGTGGGCACCGGGCGGCTCCGAGCAGCGGAACTGACCGGGGGGGCAACGGGACAAAG
